Addgene plasmid #70559: R777-E275 Hs.RHEB
Purpose: Gateway ORF clone of human RHEB [NM_005614.3] with stop codon (for native or N-terminal fusions)
Depositing lab: Dominic Esposito. Depositing organization: National Cancer Institute (NCI).
Backbone
  Vector backbone: pDonor-255
  Backbone size w/o insert (bp): 2693
  Vector type: Gateway Entry Clone
Growth in bacteria
  Bacterial resistance: Spectinomycin, 50 μg/mL
  Growth temperature: 37°C
  Growth strain: DH10B
  Copy number: High Copy
Gene/Insert
  Gene/Insert name: RHEB
  Species: H. sapiens (human)
  Insert size (bp): 555
  GenBank ID: NM_005614.3
  Entrez Gene: RHEB (a.k.a. RHEB2)
  Cloning method: Gateway Cloning
  Sequencing primers: 5′ M13F 23-mer (5'-CCCAGTCACGACGTTGTAAAACG); 3′ attLR 23-mer (5'-TAACATCAGAGATTTTGAGACAC)
Terms and licenses: Academic/Nonprofit Terms; Industry Terms: Not Available to Industry
How to cite: R777-E275 Hs.RHEB was a gift from Dominic Esposito (Addgene plasmid # 70559 ; http://n2t.net/addgene:70559 ; RRID:Addgene_70559)
