[The description below was written by a language model from this plasmid's Addgene catalogue record and pLannotate feature annotations shown in this document.]
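Description:
R777-E275 Hs.RHEB is a Gateway entry clone built on the pDonor-255 backbone that carries the human RHEB open reading frame (reference transcript NM_005614.3). It is a small bacterial plasmid of about 3.2 kb, made up of a roughly 2.7 kb backbone and a 555 bp insert. A high-copy ColE1/pUC-type origin maintains it in E. coli. Selection is with spectinomycin, conferred by an aadA aminoglycoside adenylyltransferase gene (SmR). This gene lies downstream of a fragment of the class 1 integron Pc promoter and a short remnant of a gentamicin resistance gene. The annotation also finds rrnB T1 and T2 terminators, which typically insulate a cloning region from read-through transcription. Small lacZα and lacI fragments are present as well and appear to be non-functional backbone remnants.

The RHEB coding sequence is flanked by two attL recombination sites. The automated annotation labels the upstream site attL3 and the downstream site a partial attL2, and the catalogue record does not say which attL variants the vector was designed with. No promoter for expressing the insert is annotated, as expected for an entry clone, so the plasmid serves as a sequence-verified ORF source rather than an expression construct. LR Clonase recombination transfers the ORF into a destination vector that supplies the promoter, tags and host-specific elements. Because the ORF keeps its stop codon, it suits expression of the native protein or N-terminal fusions but not C-terminal tagging. RHEB encodes a small GTPase with low intrinsic GTPase activity that activates mTORC1 kinase signalling, promoting phosphorylation of S6K1 and EIF4EBP1. The clone is therefore a starting point for building expression constructs to study this pathway.
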