Features (pLannotate 1.2.2; 11 found; start..end, strand, type, name):
     18..54      -  CDS            lacZα (fragment): LacZα fragment of β-galactosidase; lacZ fragment
     85..180     +  protein_bind   attL3: mutant version of attL; recombination site for the Gateway® LR reaction LR Clonase™
    186..737     +  CDS            RHEB: RHEB_HUMAN - Also known as RHEB2. Experimental evidence at protein level: Swiss-Prot protein existence level 1. Activates the protein kinase activity of mTORC1, and thereby plays a role in the regulation of apoptosis. Stimulates the phosphorylation of S6K1 and EIF4EBP1 through activation of mTORC1 signaling. Has low intrinsic GTPase activity. From Homo sapiens (Human).
    745..838     -  protein_bind   attL2 (fragment): mutant version of attL; recombination site for the Gateway® LR reaction LR Clonase™
    953..976     +  promoter       Pc promoter (fragment): intI1 (promoter lies within the coding sequence); class 1 integron promoter
   1152..1208    +  CDS            GmR (fragment): gentamycin acetyltransferase; aacC1; confers resistance to gentamycin
   1215..2006    +  CDS            SmR: aminoglycoside adenylyltransferase (Murphy, 1985); aadA; confers resistance to spectinomycin and streptomycin
   2099..2687    +  rep_origin     ori: high-copy-number ColE1/pMB1/pBR322/pUC origin of replication
   2870..2962    +  CDS            lacI (fragment): lac repressor; lacI; The lac repressor binds to the lac operator to inhibit transcription in E. coli. This inhibition can be relieved by adding lactose or isopropyl-β-D-thiogalactopyranoside (IPTG).
   3017..3044    -  terminator     rrnB T2 terminator: transcription terminator T2 from the E. coli rrnB gene
   3176..3219    +  terminator     rrnB T1 terminator: Escherichia coli rrnB; transcription terminator T1 from the E. coli rrnB gene
>Addgene plasmid #70559 | R777-E275 Hs.RHEB | depositor full sequence | sequence record 126008 | Full Sequence
TTAACGCTAGCATGGATGTTTTCCCAGTCACGACGTTGTAAAACGACGGCCAGTCTTAAAATTCGAGCTC
GGTCCGAGGATCCGAAATAATGATTTTATTTTGACTGATAGTGACCTGTTCGTTGCAACAAATTGATAAG
CAATGCTTTTTTATAATGCCAACTTTGTACAAAAAAGTTGGCACCATGCCGCAGTCCAAGTCCCGGAAGA
TCGCGATCCTGGGCTACCGGTCTGTGGGGAAATCCTCATTGACGATTCAATTTGTTGAAGGCCAATTTGT
GGACTCCTACGATCCAACCATAGAAAACACTTTTACAAAGTTGATCACAGTAAATGGACAAGAATATCAT
CTTCAACTTGTAGACACAGCCGGGCAAGATGAATATTCTATCTTTCCTCAGACATACTCCATAGATATTA
ATGGCTATATTCTTGTGTATTCTGTTACATCAATCAAAAGTTTTGAAGTGATTAAAGTTATCCATGGCAA
ATTGTTGGATATGGTGGGGAAAGTACAAATACCTATTATGTTGGTTGGGAATAAGAAAGACCTGCATATG
GAAAGGGTGATCAGTTATGAAGAAGGGAAAGCTTTGGCAGAATCTTGGAATGCAGCTTTTTTGGAATCTT
CTGCTAAAGAAAATCAGACTGCTGTGGATGTTTTTCGAAGGATAATTTTGGAGGCAGAAAAAATGGACGG
GGCAGCTTCACAAGGCAAGTCTTCATGCTCGGTGATGTAATCAACTTTCTTGTACAAAGTTGGCATTATA
GGAAAGCATTGCTTATCAATTTGTTGCAACGAACAGGTCACTATCAGTCAAAATAAAATCATTATTTGCA
TGCAAGCTTAGATCCTCTAGACCAGCCAGGACAGAAATGCCTCGACTTCGCTGCTACCCAAGGTTGCCGG
GTGACGCACACCGTGGAAACGGATGAAGGCACGAACCCAGTGGACATAAGCCTGTTCGGTTCGTAAGCTG
TAATGCAAGTAGCGTATGCGCTCACGCAACTGGTCCAGAACCTTGACCGAACGCAGCGGTGGTAACGGCG
CAGTGGCGGTTTTCATGGCTTGTTATGACTGTTTTTTTGGGGTACAGTCTATGCCTCGGGCATCCAAGCA
GCAAGCGCGTTACGCCGTGGGTCGATGTTTGATGTTATGGAGCAGCAACGATGTTACGCAGCAGGGCAGT
CGCCCTAAAACAAAGTTAAACATTATGAGGGAAGCGGTGATCGCCGAAGTATCGACTCAACTATCAGAGG
TAGTTGGCGTCATCGAGCGCCATCTCGAACCGACGTTGCTGGCCGTACATTTGTACGGCTCCGCAGTGGA
TGGCGGCCTGAAGCCACACAGTGATATTGATTTGCTGGTTACGGTGACCGTAAGGCTTGATGAAACAACG
CGGCGAGCTTTGATCAACGACCTTTTGGAAACTTCGGCTTCCCCTGGAGAGAGCGAGATTCTCCGCGCTG
TAGAAGTCACCATTGTTGTGCACGACGACATCATTCCGTGGCGTTATCCAGCTAAGCGCGAACTGCAATT
TGGAGAATGGCAGCGCAATGACATTCTTGCAGGTATCTTCGAGCCAGCCACGATCGACATTGATCTGGCT
ATCTTGCTGACAAAAGCAAGAGAACATAGCGTTGCCTTGGTAGGTCCAGCGGCGGAGGAACTCTTTGATC
CGGTTCCTGAACAGGATCTATTTGAGGCGCTAAATGAAACCTTAACGCTATGGAACTCGCCGCCCGACTG
GGCTGGCGATGAGCGAAATGTAGTGCTTACGTTGTCCCGCATTTGGTACAGCGCAGTAACCGGCAAAATC
GCGCCGAAGGATGTCGCTGCCGACTGGGCAATGGAGCGCCTGCCGGCCCAGTATCAGCCCGTCATACTTG
AAGCTAGACAGGCTTATCTTGGACAAGAAGAAGATCGCTTGGCCTCGCGCGCAGATCAGTTGGAAGAATT
TGTCCACTACGTGAAAGGCGAGATCACCAAGGTAGTCGGCAAATAACCCTCGAGCCACCCATGACCAAAA
TCCCTTAACGTGAGTTACGCGTCGTTCCACTGAGCGTCAGACCCCGTAGAAAAGATCAAAGGATCTTCTT
GAGATCCTTTTTTTCTGCGCGTAATCTGCTGCTTGCAAACAAAAAAACCACCGCTACCAGCGGTGGTTTG
TTTGCCGGATCAAGAGCTACCAACTCTTTTTCCGAAGGTAACTGGCTTCAGCAGAGCGCAGATACCAAAT
ACTGTCCTTCTAGTGTAGCCGTAGTTAGGCCACCACTTCAAGAACTCTGTAGCACCGCCTACATACCTCG
CTCTGCTAATCCTGTTACCAGTGGCTGCTGCCAGTGGCGATAAGTCGTGTCTTACCGGGTTGGACTCAAG
ACGATAGTTACCGGATAAGGCGCAGCGGTCGGGCTGAACGGGGGGTTCGTGCACACAGCCCAGCTTGGAG
CGAACGACCTACACCGAACTGAGATACCTACAGCGTGAGCATTGAGAAAGCGCCACGCTTCCCGAAGGGA
GAAAGGCGGACAGGTATCCGGTAAGCGGCAGGGTCGGAACAGGAGAGCGCACGAGGGAGCTTCCAGGGGG
AAACGCCTGGTATCTTTATAGTCCTGTCGGGTTTCGCCACCTCTGACTTGAGCGTCGATTTTTGTGATGC
TCGTCAGGGGGGCGGAGCCTATGGAAAAACGCCAGCAACGCGGCCTTTTTACGGTTCCTGGCCTTTTGCT
GGCCTTTTGCTCACATGTTCTTTCCTGCGTTATCCCCTGATTCTGTGGATAACCGTATTACCGCCTTTGA
GTGAGCTGATACCGCTCGCCGCAGCCGAACGACCGAGCGCAGCGAGTCAGTGAGCGAGGAAGCGGAAGAG
CGCCCAATACGCAAACCGCCTCTCCCCGCGCGTTGGCCGATTCATTAATGCAGCTGGCACGACAGGTTTC
CCGACTGGAAAGCGGGCAGTGAGCGCAACGCAATTAATACGCGTACCGCTAGCCAGGAAGAGTTTGTAGA
AACGCAAAAAGGCCATCCGTCAGGATGGCCTTCTGCTTAGTTTGATGCCTGGCAGTTTATGGCGGGCGTC
CTGCCCGCCACCCTCCGGGCCGTTGCTTCACAACGTTCAAATCCGCTCCCGGCGGATTTGTCCTACTCAG
GAGAGCGTTCACCGACAAACAACAGATAAAACGAAAGGCCCAGTCTTCCGACTGAGCCTTTCGTTTTATT
TGATGCCTGGCAGTTCCCTACTCTCGCG
