>Addgene plasmid #70559 | R777-E275 Hs.RHEB | addgene partial sequence | sequence record 130581 | pCR8_R1 5'-cgaaccgaacaggcttatgt-3'
CGGTGTGCGTCACCCGGCAACCTTGGGTAGCAGCGAAGTCGAGGCATTTCTGTCCTGGCTGGTCTAGAGG
ATCTAAGCTTGCATGCAAATAATGATTTTATTTTGACTGATAGTGACCTGTTCGTTGCAACAAATTGATA
AGCAATGCTTTCCTATAATGCCAACTTTGTACAAGAAAGTTGATTACATCACCGAGCATGAAGACTTGCC
TTGTGAAGCTGCCCCGTCCATTTTTTCTGCCTCCAAAATTATCCTTCGAAAAACATCCACAGCAGTCTGA
TTTTCTTTAGCAGAAGATTCCAAAAAAGCTGCATTCCAAGATTCTGCCAAAGCTTTCCCTTCTTCATAAC
TGATCACCCTTTCCATATGCAGGTCTTTCTTATTCCCAACCAACATAATAGGTATTTGTACTTTCCCCAC
CATATCCAACAATTTGCCATGGATAACTTTAATCACTTCAAAACTTTTGATTGATGTAACAGAATACACA
AGAATATAGCCATTAATATCTATGGAGTATGTCTGAGGAAAGATAGAATATTCATCTTGCCCGGCTGTGT
CTACAAGTTGAAGATGATATTCTTGTCCATTTACTGTGATCAACTTTGTAAAAGTGTTTTCTATGGTTGG
ATCGTAGGAGTCCACAAATTGGCCTTCAACAAATTGAATCGTCAATGAGGATTTCCCCACAGACCGGTAG
CCCAGGATCGCGATCTTCCGGGACTTGGACTGCGGCATGGTGCCAACTTTTTTGTACAAAGTTGGCATTA
TAAAAAAGCATTGCTTATCAATTTGTTGCAACGAACAGGTCACTATCAGTCAAAATAAAATCATTATTTC
